Addgene plasmid #216018: AA061
Purpose: Fragmid fragment: (Cas protein) nickase Cas for prime editing
Depositing lab: John Doench. Publication: Modular vector assembly enables rapid assessment of emerging CRISPR technologies. McGee AV, Liu YV, Griffith AL, Szegletes ZM, Wen B, Kraus C, Miller NW, Steger RJ, Escude Velasco B, Bosch JA, Zirin JD, Viswanatha R, Sontheimer EJ, Goodale A, Greene MA, Green TM, Doench JG. Cell Genom. 2024 Mar 13;4(3):100519. doi: 10.1016/j.xgen.2024.100519. PubMed 38484704.
Backbone
  Vector backbone: pUC57-Kan
  Vector type: CRISPR ; Fragment
Growth in bacteria
  Bacterial resistance: Kanamycin, 50 μg/mL
  Growth temperature: 37°C
  Growth strain: DH5alpha
  Copy number: Unknown
Gene/Insert
  Gene/Insert name: nCas9-NG (H840A)_v1.1 [Sp]
  Species: Streptococcus pyogenes
  Cloning method: Unknown
Resource information
  A portion of this plasmid was derived from a plasmid made by: Genscript ID: U0234GC290-2
Terms and licenses: Academic/Nonprofit Terms; Industry Terms: Not Available to Industry
Depositor comments: Please visit https://www.biorxiv.org/content/10.1101/2023.10.25.564061v1 for bioRxiv preprint.
How to cite: AA061 was a gift from John Doench (Addgene plasmid # 216018 ; http://n2t.net/addgene:216018 ; RRID:Addgene_216018)
