[The description below was written by a language model from this plasmid's Addgene catalogue record and pLannotate feature annotations shown in this document.]
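Description:
AA061 is a bacterial storage plasmid from the Fragmid modular cloning toolkit, in which individual functional parts are kept as separate "fragment" plasmids and later combined into complete CRISPR expression vectors. It is built on the pUC57-Kan cloning backbone, about 6.7 kb in total, and is propagated in E. coli through a high-copy ColE1/pUC-type origin with selection by a kanamycin resistance gene (aminoglycoside phosphotransferase). The remaining annotated elements are backbone remnants: short fragments of bom, rop and lacI, plus the lac promoter, lac operator, CAP binding site and a truncated lacZα that flank the cloning site on the opposite strand from the insert.

The payload is a roughly 4.1 kb Streptococcus pyogenes Cas9 coding sequence, catalogued as nCas9-NG (H840A) v1.1. H840A inactivates the HNH nuclease domain, converting Cas9 into a nickase that cuts only one DNA strand, the form used in prime editing. The NG designation refers to an engineered variant with relaxed PAM recognition (NG rather than NGG), which broadens the range of targetable sites. The feature table identifies the insert only as a Cas9 fragment and does not annotate these mutations, any nuclear localisation signals or tags, or the sites used for assembly. No eukaryotic promoter, terminator or reverse transcriptase is annotated either, consistent with a part that is not meant to be expressed on its own. Such elements would be supplied by other modules. The fragment fills the Cas protein position when assembling prime-editing vectors.
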