Features (pLannotate 1.2.2; 10 found; start..end, strand, type, name):
    137..236     +  misc_feature   bom (fragment): basis of mobility region from pBR322
    242..399     -  CDS            lacZα (fragment): LacZα fragment of β-galactosidase; lacZ fragment
    445..4544    +  CDS            Cas9 (fragment): Cas9 (Csn1) endonuclease from the Streptococcus pyogenes Type II CRISPR/Cas system generates RNA-guided double strand breaks in DNA
   4641..4657    -  protein_bind   lac operator: The lac repressor binds to the lac operator to inhibit transcription in E. coli. This inhibition can be relieved by adding lactose or isopropyl-β-D-thiogalactopyranoside (IPTG). lac repressor encoded by lacI
   4665..4695    -  promoter       lac promoter: promoter for the E. coli lac operon
   4710..4731    -  protein_bind   CAP binding site: CAP binding activates transcription in the presence of cAMP. E. coli catabolite activator protein
   4744..4836    -  CDS            lacI (fragment): lac repressor; lacI; The lac repressor binds to the lac operator to inhibit transcription in E. coli. This inhibition can be relieved by adding lactose or isopropyl-β-D-thiogalactopyranoside (IPTG).
   5019..5607    -  rep_origin     ori: high-copy-number ColE1/pMB1/pBR322/pUC origin of replication
   5785..6594    -  CDS            KanR: aminoglycoside phosphotransferase; aph(3')-Ia; confers resistance to kanamycin in bacteria or G418 (Geneticin®) in eukaryotes
   6701..35      +  CDS            rop (fragment) (across the origin): Rop protein, which maintains plasmids at low copy number; rop
>Addgene plasmid #216018 | AA061 | addgene full sequence | sequence record 431502 | Addgene NGS Result
TCGCGCGTTTCGGTGATGACGGTGAAAACCTCTGACACATGCAGCTCCCGGAGACGGTCACAGCTTGTCT
GTAAGCGGATGCCGGGAGCAGACAAGCCCGTCAGGGCGCGTCAGCGGGTGTTGGCGGGTGTCGGGGCTGG
CTTAACTATGCGGCATCAGAGCAGATTGTACTGAGAGTGCACCATATGCGGTGTGAAATACCGCACAGAT
GCGTAAGGAGAAAATACCGCATCAGGCGCCATTCGCCATTCAGGCTGCGCAACTGTTGGGAAGGGCGATC
GGTGCGGGCCTCTTCGCTATTACGCCAGCTGGCGAAAGGGGGATGTGCTGCAAGGCGATTAAGTTGGGTA
ACGCCAGGGTTTTCCCAGTCACGACGTTGTAAAACGACGGCCAGAGAATTCGAGCTCGGTACCTCGCGAA
TACATCTAGATGAAGACTGGCAGCGACAAGAAGTACAGCATCGGCCTGGACATCGGCACCAACTCTGTGG
GCTGGGCCGTGATCACCGACGAGTACAAGGTGCCCAGCAAGAAATTCAAGGTGCTGGGCAACACCGACCG
GCACAGCATCAAGAAGAACCTGATCGGAGCCCTGCTGTTCGACAGCGGCGAAACAGCCGAGGCCACCCGG
CTGAAGAGAACCGCCAGAAGAAGATACACCAGACGGAAGAACCGGATCTGCTATCTGCAAGAGATCTTCA
GCAACGAGATGGCCAAGGTGGACGACAGCTTCTTCCACAGACTGGAAGAGTCCTTCCTGGTGGAAGAGGA
TAAGAAGCACGAGCGGCACCCCATCTTCGGCAACATCGTGGACGAGGTGGCCTACCACGAGAAGTACCCC
ACCATCTACCACCTGAGAAAGAAACTGGTGGACAGCACCGACAAGGCCGACCTGCGGCTGATCTATCTGG
CCCTGGCCCACATGATCAAGTTCCGGGGCCACTTCCTGATCGAGGGCGACCTGAACCCCGACAACAGCGA
CGTGGACAAGCTGTTCATCCAGCTGGTGCAGACCTACAACCAGCTGTTCGAGGAAAACCCCATCAACGCT
AGCGGCGTGGACGCCAAGGCCATCCTGTCTGCCAGACTGAGCAAGAGCAGACGGCTGGAAAATCTGATCG
CCCAGCTGCCCGGCGAGAAGAAGAATGGCCTGTTCGGCAACCTGATTGCCCTGAGCCTGGGCCTGACCCC
CAACTTCAAGAGCAACTTCGACCTGGCCGAGGATGCCAAACTGCAGCTGAGCAAGGACACCTACGACGAC
GACCTGGACAACCTGCTGGCCCAGATCGGCGACCAGTACGCCGACCTGTTTCTGGCCGCCAAGAACCTGT
CCGACGCCATCCTGCTGAGCGACATCCTGAGAGTGAACACCGAGATCACCAAGGCCCCCCTGAGCGCCTC
TATGATCAAGAGATACGACGAGCACCACCAGGACCTGACCCTGCTGAAAGCTCTCGTGCGGCAGCAGCTG
CCTGAGAAGTACAAAGAGATTTTCTTCGACCAGAGCAAGAACGGCTACGCCGGCTACATTGACGGCGGAG
CCAGCCAGGAAGAGTTCTACAAGTTCATCAAGCCCATCCTGGAAAAGATGGACGGCACCGAGGAACTGCT
CGTGAAGCTGAACAGAGAGGACCTGCTGCGGAAGCAGCGGACCTTCGACAACGGCAGCATCCCCCACCAG
ATCCACCTGGGAGAGCTGCACGCCATTCTGCGGCGGCAGGAAGATTTTTACCCATTCCTGAAGGACAACC
GGGAAAAGATCGAGAAGATCCTGACCTTCCGCATCCCCTACTACGTGGGCCCTCTGGCCAGGGGAAACAG
CAGATTCGCCTGGATGACCAGAAAGAGCGAGGAAACCATCACCCCCTGGAACTTCGAGGAAGTGGTGGAC
AAGGGCGCTTCCGCCCAGAGCTTCATCGAGCGGATGACCAACTTCGATAAGAACCTGCCCAACGAGAAGG
TGCTGCCCAAGCACAGCCTGCTGTACGAGTACTTCACCGTGTATAACGAGCTGACCAAAGTGAAATACGT
GACCGAGGGAATGAGAAAGCCCGCCTTCCTGAGCGGCGAGCAGAAAAAGGCCATCGTGGACCTGCTGTTC
AAGACCAACCGGAAAGTGACCGTGAAGCAGCTGAAAGAGGACTACTTCAAGAAAATCGAGTGCTTCGACT
CCGTGGAAATCTCCGGCGTGGAAGATCGGTTCAACGCCTCCCTGGGCACATACCACGATCTGCTGAAAAT
TATCAAGGACAAGGACTTCCTGGACAATGAGGAAAACGAGGACATTCTGGAAGATATCGTGCTGACCCTG
ACACTGTTTGAGGACAGAGAGATGATCGAGGAACGGCTGAAAACCTATGCCCACCTGTTCGACGACAAAG
TGATGAAGCAGCTGAAGCGGCGGAGATACACCGGCTGGGGCAGGCTGAGCCGGAAGCTGATCAACGGCAT
CCGGGACAAGCAGTCCGGCAAGACAATCCTGGATTTCCTGAAGTCCGACGGCTTCGCCAACAGAAACTTC
ATGCAGCTGATCCACGACGACAGCCTGACCTTTAAAGAGGACATCCAGAAAGCCCAGGTGTCCGGCCAGG
GCGATAGCCTGCACGAGCACATTGCCAATCTGGCCGGCAGCCCCGCCATTAAGAAGGGCATCCTGCAGAC
AGTGAAGGTGGTGGACGAGCTCGTGAAAGTGATGGGCCGGCACAAGCCCGAGAACATCGTGATCGAAATG
GCCAGAGAGAACCAGACCACCCAGAAGGGACAGAAGAACAGCCGCGAGAGAATGAAGCGGATCGAAGAGG
GCATCAAAGAGCTGGGCAGCCAGATCCTGAAAGAACACCCAGTGGAAAACACCCAGCTGCAGAACGAGAA
GCTGTACCTGTACTACCTGCAGAATGGGCGGGATATGTACGTGGACCAGGAACTGGACATCAACCGGCTG
TCCGACTACGATGTGGACGCTATCGTGCCTCAGAGCTTTCTGAAGGACGACTCCATCGACAACAAGGTGC
TGACCAGAAGCGACAAGAACCGGGGCAAGAGCGACAACGTGCCCTCCGAAGAGGTCGTGAAGAAGATGAA
GAACTACTGGCGGCAGCTGCTGAACGCCAAGCTGATTACCCAGAGAAAGTTCGACAATCTGACCAAGGCC
GAGAGAGGCGGCCTGAGCGAACTGGATAAGGCCGGCTTCATCAAGAGACAGCTGGTGGAAACCCGGCAGA
TCACAAAGCACGTGGCACAGATCCTGGACTCCCGGATGAACACTAAGTACGACGAGAATGACAAGCTGAT
CCGGGAAGTGAAAGTGATCACCCTGAAGTCCAAGCTGGTGTCCGATTTCCGGAAGGATTTCCAGTTTTAC
AAAGTGCGCGAGATCAACAACTACCACCACGCCCACGACGCCTACCTGAACGCCGTCGTGGGAACCGCCC
TGATCAAAAAGTACCCTAAGCTGGAAAGCGAGTTCGTGTACGGCGACTACAAGGTGTACGACGTGCGGAA
GATGATCGCCAAGAGCGAGCAGGAAATCGGCAAGGCTACCGCCAAGTACTTCTTCTACAGCAACATCATG
AACTTTTTCAAGACCGAGATTACCCTGGCCAACGGCGAGATCCGGAAGCGGCCTCTGATCGAGACAAACG
GCGAAACCGGGGAGATCGTGTGGGATAAGGGCCGGGATTTTGCCACCGTGCGGAAAGTGCTGAGCATGCC
CCAAGTGAATATCGTGAAAAAGACCGAGGTGCAGACAGGCGGCTTCAGCAAAGAGTCTATCCGGCCCAAG
AGGAACAGCGATAAGCTGATCGCCAGAAAGAAGGACTGGGACCCTAAGAAGTACGGCGGCTTCGTGAGCC
CCACCGTGGCCTATTCTGTGCTGGTGGTGGCCAAAGTGGAAAAGGGCAAGTCCAAGAAACTGAAGAGTGT
GAAAGAGCTGCTGGGGATCACCATCATGGAAAGAAGCAGCTTCGAGAAGAATCCCATCGACTTTCTGGAA
GCCAAGGGCTACAAAGAAGTGAAAAAGGACCTGATCATCAAGCTGCCTAAGTACTCCCTGTTCGAGCTGG
AAAACGGCCGGAAGAGAATGCTGGCCTCTGCCCGGTTCCTGCAGAAGGGAAACGAACTGGCCCTGCCCTC
CAAATATGTGAACTTCCTGTACCTGGCCAGCCACTATGAGAAGCTGAAGGGCTCCCCCGAGGATAATGAG
CAGAAACAGCTGTTTGTGGAACAGCACAAGCACTACCTGGACGAGATCATCGAGCAGATCAGCGAGTTCT
CCAAGAGAGTGATCCTGGCCGACGCTAATCTGGACAAAGTGCTGTCCGCCTACAACAAGCACCGGGATAA
GCCCATCAGAGAGCAGGCCGAGAATATCATCCACCTGTTTACCCTGACCAATCTGGGAGCCCCTCGGGCC
TTCAAGTACTTTGACACCACCATCGACCGGAAGGTGTACCGGAGCACCAAAGAGGTGCTGGACGCCACCC
TGATCCACCAGAGCATCACCGGCCTGTACGAGACACGAATCGATTTGTCTCAGCTGGGAGGCGATGGGTC
CAAGTCTTCATCGGATCCCGGGCCCGTCGACTGCAGAGGCCTGCATGCAAGCTTGGTGTAATCATGGTCA
TAGCTGTTTCCTGTGTGAAATTGTTATCCGCTCACAATTCCACACAACATACGAGCCGGAAGCATAAAGT
GTAAAGCCTGGGGTGCCTAATGAGTGAGCTAACTCACATTAATTGCGTTGCGCTCACTGCCCGCTTTCCA
GTCGGGAAACCTGTCGTGCCAGCTGCATTAATGAATCGGCCAACGCGCGGGGAGAGGCGGTTTGCGTATT
GGGCGCTCTTCCGCTTCCTCGCTCACTGACTCGCTGCGCTCGGTCGTTCGGCTGCGGCGAGCGGTATCAG
CTCACTCAAAGGCGGTAATACGGTTATCCACAGAATCAGGGGATAACGCAGGAAAGAACATGTGAGCAAA
AGGCCAGCAAAAGGCCAGGAACCGTAAAAAGGCCGCGTTGCTGGCGTTTTTCCATAGGCTCCGCCCCCCT
GACGAGCATCACAAAAATCGACGCTCAAGTCAGAGGTGGCGAAACCCGACAGGACTATAAAGATACCAGG
CGTTTCCCCCTGGAAGCTCCCTCGTGCGCTCTCCTGTTCCGACCCTGCCGCTTACCGGATACCTGTCCGC
CTTTCTCCCTTCGGGAAGCGTGGCGCTTTCTCATAGCTCACGCTGTAGGTATCTCAGTTCGGTGTAGGTC
GTTCGCTCCAAGCTGGGCTGTGTGCACGAACCCCCCGTTCAGCCCGACCGCTGCGCCTTATCCGGTAACT
ATCGTCTTGAGTCCAACCCGGTAAGACACGACTTATCGCCACTGGCAGCAGCCACTGGTAACAGGATTAG
CAGAGCGAGGTATGTAGGCGGTGCTACAGAGTTCTTGAAGTGGTGGCCTAACTACGGCTACACTAGAAGA
ACAGTATTTGGTATCTGCGCTCTGCTGAAGCCAGTTACCTTCGGAAAAAGAGTTGGTAGCTCTTGATCCG
GCAAACAAACCACCGCTGGTAGCGGTGGTTTTTTTGTTTGCAAGCAGCAGATTACGCGCAGAAAAAAAGG
ATCTCAAGAAGATCCTTTGATCTTTTCTACGGGGTCTGACGCTCAGTGGAACGAAAACTCACGTTAAGGG
ATTTTGGTCATGAGATTATCAAAAAGGATCTTCACCTAGATCCTTTTAAATTAAAAATGAAGTTTTAAAT
CAAGCCCAATCTGAATAATGTTACAACCAATTAACCAATTCTGATTAGAAAAACTCATCGAGCATCAAAT
GAAACTGCAATTTATTCATATCAGGATTATCAATACCATATTTTTGAAAAAGCCGTTTCTGTAATGAAGG
AGAAAACTCACCGAGGCAGTTCCATAGGATGGCAAGATCCTGGTATCGGTCTGCGATTCCGACTCGTCCA
ACATCAATACAACCTATTAATTTCCCCTCGTCAAAAATAAGGTTATCAAGTGAGAAATCACCATGAGTGA
CGACTGAATCCGGTGAGAATGGCAAAAGTTTATGCATTTCTTTCCAGACTTGTTCAACAGGCCAGCCATT
ACGCTCGTCATCAAAATCACTCGCATCAACCAAACCGTTATTCATTCGTGATTGCGCCTGAGCGAGACGA
AATACGCGATCGCTGTTAAAAGGACAATTACAAACAGGAATCGAATGCAACCGGCGCAGGAACACTGCCA
GCGCATCAACAATATTTTCACCTGAATCAGGATATTCTTCTAATACCTGGAATGCTGTTTTTCCGGGGAT
CGCAGTGGTGAGTAACCATGCATCATCAGGAGTACGGATAAAATGCTTGATGGTCGGAAGAGGCATAAAT
TCCGTCAGCCAGTTTAGTCTGACCATCTCATCTGTAACATCATTGGCAACGCTACCTTTGCCATGTTTCA
GAAACAACTCTGGCGCATCGGGCTTCCCATACAAGCGATAGATTGTCGCACCTGATTGCCCGACATTATC
GCGAGCCCATTTATACCCATATAAATCAGCATCCATGTTGGAATTTAATCGCGGCCTCGACGTTTCCCGT
TGAATATGGCTCATAACACCCCTTGTATTACTGTTTATGTAAGCAGACAGTTTTATTGTTCATGATGATA
TATTTTTATCTTGTGCAATGTAACATCAGAGATTTTGAGACACGGGCCAGAGCTGCA
